Addgene plasmid #187949: pSLPB2B-SMASh-SpdCas9-tagRFPt-P2A-tagBFP-PGK-Blasticidin
Purpose: SMASh degron-tagged dCas9 fused with tagRFPt, P2A site and tagBFP, expressed under EF1-alpha promoter in a piggyBac plasmid. Expresses Blasticidin resistance under PGK promoter.
Depositing lab: Edda Schulz. Publication: CasTuner is a degron and CRISPR/Cas-based toolkit for analog tuning of endogenous gene expression. Noviello G, Gjaltema RAF, Schulz EG. Nat Commun. 2023 Jun 3;14(1):3225. doi: 10.1038/s41467-023-38909-4. PubMed 37270532.
Backbone
  Vector backbone: pSLPB2-SpdCas9-tagRFPt-P2A-tagBFP-PGK-Blasticidin
  Backbone size w/o insert (bp): 11406
  Total vector size (bp): 12190
  Vector type: Mammalian Expression, CRISPR, Synthetic Biology
  Selectable markers: Blasticidin
Growth in bacteria
  Bacterial resistance: Ampicillin, 100 μg/mL
  Growth temperature: 37°C
  Growth strain: NEB Stable
  Copy number: High Copy
Gene/Insert
  Gene/Insert name: SMASh-SpdCas9-tagRFPt-P2A-tagBFP (alt names: S. pyogenes Cas9 (D10A; N863A); Small molecule associated shut-off (SMASh) tag)
  Species: H. sapiens (human), Synthetic
  Insert size (bp): 795
  Tag / fusion protein: GGS linker (C terminal on insert)
  Cloning method: Gibson Cloning
  Sequencing primers: 5′ GCGCCCATCACGGCG; 3′ GCCCATTGAGCATGGCACG
Resource information
  A portion of this plasmid was derived from a plasmid made by: The SMASh degron domain was amplified from pCS6-SMASh-YFP, which was a gift from Michael Lin (Addgene plasmid # 68852 ; http://n2t.net/addgene:68852 ; RRID:Addgene_68852).
Terms and licenses: Academic/Nonprofit Terms; Industry Terms: Not Available to Industry
Depositor comments: Please visit https://www.biorxiv.org/content/10.1101/2022.10.05.511019v1 for bioRxiv preprint.
How to cite: pSLPB2B-SMASh-SpdCas9-tagRFPt-P2A-tagBFP-PGK-Blasticidin was a gift from Edda Schulz (Addgene plasmid # 187949 ; http://n2t.net/addgene:187949 ; RRID:Addgene_187949)
