[The description below was written by a language model from this plasmid's Addgene catalogue record and pLannotate feature annotations shown in this document.]
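Description:
pSLPB2B-SMASh-SpdCas9-tagRFPt-P2A-tagBFP-PGK-Blasticidin is a piggyBac transposon plasmid for stable mammalian expression of a drug-controllable, catalytically dead S. pyogenes Cas9 (D10A; N863A). It is propagated in E. coli on a high-copy ColE1/pUC-type origin with ampicillin resistance. The backbone also carries an f1 origin, lacZα/lac promoter remnants and flanking T7 and T3 promoters. The piggyBac terminal repeats implied by the catalogue description are not among the automatically annotated features. The sequenced record (about 12.3 kb) is slightly longer than the catalogued total size of about 12.2 kb.

The main cassette is driven by an EF-1α core promoter followed by an HTLV-1 5′ LTR fragment, a composite arrangement commonly used for strong constitutive expression. The open reading frame begins with the SMASh (small molecule-assisted shut-off) tag, annotated here as a hepatitis C virus polyprotein fragment and joined to dCas9 through a GGS linker. SMASh comprises an HCV protease and a degron that normally cleave themselves off the nascent protein. Adding an HCV protease inhibitor blocks this cleavage, so newly made dCas9 keeps the degron and is degraded. dCas9 is fused to TagRFP-T, which reports the level of the fusion protein. A P2A site then releases TagBFP as a separate marker of transcript expression that is not subject to the degron. A bGH polyadenylation signal ends this unit. Downstream, a mouse PGK promoter drives blasticidin S deaminase followed by a WPRE, allowing selection of integrants.

The construct belongs to a degron- and CRISPR-based toolkit for graded, analog tuning of endogenous gene expression. No guide RNA cassette is annotated, so guides are presumably supplied separately.
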