Features (pLannotate 1.2.2; 23 found; start..end, strand, type, name):
    650..754     -  promoter       AmpR promoter: bla
    807..1235    -  rep_origin     f1 ori (sequence partly withheld): f1 bacteriophage origin of replication; arrow indicates direction of (+) strand synthesis
   1240..1395    -  CDS            lacZα (fragment): LacZα fragment of β-galactosidase; lacZ fragment
   1403..1421    +  promoter       T7 promoter: promoter for bacteriophage T7 RNA polymerase
   1793..2004    +  promoter       EF-1α core promoter: core promoter for human elongation factor EF-1α
   2017..2285    +  LTR            5' LTR (truncated): truncated 5' long terminal repeat (LTR) from human T-cell leukemia virus (HTLV) type 1
   2367..2393    +  CDS            3xHA (fragment): three tandem HA epitope tags
   2421..2999    +  CDS            POLG_HCV77 (fragment): Experimental evidence at protein level: Swiss-Prot protein existence level 1. [RNA-directed RNA polymerase]: RNA-dependent RNA polymerase that performs primer-template recognition and RNA synthesis during viral replication. From Hepatitis C virus genotype 1a (isolate H77) (HCV).
   3318..7418    +  CDS            Cas9: Cas9 (Csn1) endonuclease from the Streptococcus pyogenes Type II CRISPR/Cas system generates RNA-guided double strand breaks in DNA
   7440..7457    +  CDS            9xHis (fragment): 9xHis affinity tag
   7512..8240    +  CDS            TagRFP-T: TagRFP-T is a basic (constitutively fluorescent) red fluorescent protein published in 2008, derived from Entacmaea quadricolor. It has low acid sensitivity.
   8316..9014    +  CDS            TagBFP: TagBFP is a basic (constitutively fluorescent) blue fluorescent protein published in 2008, derived from Entacmaea quadricolor. It is reported to be a very rapidly-maturing monomer with very low acid sensitivity.
   9032..9256    +  polyA_signal   bGH poly(A) signal: bovine growth hormone polyadenylation signal
   9254..9662    +  promoter       PGK promoter (fragment): mouse phosphoglycerate kinase 1 promoter
   9670..10068   +  CDS            BSD: blasticidin S deaminase; Aspergillus terreus BSD; confers resistance to blasticidin
  10069..10657   +  misc_feature   WPRE: woodchuck hepatitis virus posttranscriptional regulatory element
  10932..10950   -  promoter       T3 promoter: promoter for bacteriophage T3 RNA polymerase
  10993..11015   -  protein_bind   lac operator (fragment): The lac repressor binds to the lac operator to inhibit transcription in E. coli. This inhibition can be relieved by adding lactose or isopropyl-β-D-thiogalactopyranoside (IPTG). lac repressor encoded by lacI
  11019..11049   -  promoter       lac promoter: promoter for the E. coli lac operon
  11064..11085   -  protein_bind   CAP binding site: CAP binding activates transcription in the presence of cAMP. E. coli catabolite activator protein
  11098..11190   -  CDS            lacI (fragment): lac repressor; lacI; The lac repressor binds to the lac operator to inhibit transcription in E. coli. This inhibition can be relieved by adding lactose or isopropyl-β-D-thiogalactopyranoside (IPTG).
  11373..11961   -  rep_origin     ori: high-copy-number ColE1/pMB1/pBR322/pUC origin of replication
  12132..649     -  CDS            AmpR (across the origin): β-lactamase; bla; confers resistance to ampicillin, carbenicillin, and related antibiotics
>Addgene plasmid #187949 | pSLPB2B-SMASh-SpdCas9-tagRFPt-P2A-tagBFP-PGK-Blasticidin | addgene full sequence | sequence record 373500 | Addgene NGS Result
GTCCTGCAACTTTATCCGCCTCCATCCAGTCTATTAATTGTTGCCGGGAAGCTAGAGTAAGTAGTTCGCC
AGTTAATAGTTTGCGCAACGTTGTTGCCATTGCTACAGGCATCGTGGTGTCACGCTCGTCGTTTGGTATG
GCTTCATTCAGCTCCGGTTCCCAACGATCAAGGCGAGTTACATGATCCCCCATGTTGTGCAAAAAAGCGG
TTAGCTCCTTCGGTCCTCCGATCGTTGTCAGAAGTAAGTTGGCCGCAGTGTTATCACTCATGGTTATGGC
AGCACTGCATAATTCTCTTACTGTCATGCCATCCGTAAGATGCTTTTCTGTGACTGGTGAGTACTCAACC
AAGTCATTCTGAGAATAGTGTATGCGGCGACCGAGTTGCTCTTGCCCGGCGTCAATACGGGATAATACCG
CGCCACATAGCAGAACTTTAAAAGTGCTCATCATTGGAAAACGTTCTTCGGGGCGAAAACTCTCAAGGAT
CTTACCGCTGTTGAGATCCAGTTCGATGTAACCCACTCGTGCACCCAACTGATCTTCAGCATCTTTTACT
TTCACCAGCGTTTCTGGGTGAGCAAAAACAGGAAGGCAAAATGCCGCAAAAAAGGGAATAAGGGCGACAC
GGAAATGTTGAATACTCATACTCTTCCTTTTTCAATATTATTGAAGCATTTATCAGGGTTATTGTCTCAT
GAGCGGATACATATTTGAATGTATTTAGAAAAATAAACAAATAGGGGTTCCGCGCACATTTCCCCGAAAA
GTGCCACCTAAATTGTAAGCGTTAATATTTTGTTAAAATTCGCGTTAAATTTTTGTTAAATCAGCTCATT
TTTTAACCAATAGGCCGAAATCGGCAAAATCCCTTATAAATCAAAAGAATAGACCGAGATAGGGT
[37 nt withheld, positions 906-942]
AAAGAACGTGGACTCCAACGTCAAAGG
[49 nt withheld, positions 970-1018]
T
[91 nt withheld, positions 1020-1110]
G
[124 nt withheld, positions 1112-1235]
CCCATTCGCCATTCAGGCTGCGCAACTGTTGGGAAGGGCGATCGGTGCGGGCCTCTTCGCTATTACGCCA
GCTGGCGAAAGGGGGATGTGCTGCAAGGCGATTAAGTTGGGTAACGCCAGGGTTTTCCCAGTCACGACGT
TGTAAAACGACGGCCAGTGAGCGCGCGTAATACGACTCACTATAGGGCGAATTGGGGCTAACCCTAGAAA
GATAGTCTGCGTAAAATTGACGCATGCATTCTTGAAATATTGCTCTCTCTTTCTAAATAGCGCGAATCCG
TCGCTGTGCATTTAGGACATCTCAGTCGCCGCTTGGAGCTCCCGTGAGGCGTGCTTGTCAATGCGGTAAG
TGTCACTGATTTTGAACTATAACGACCGCGTGAGTCAAAATGACGCATGATTATCTTTTACGTGACTTTT
AAGATTTAACTCATACGATAATTATATTGTTATTTCATGTTCTACTTACGTGATAACTTATTATATATAT
ATTTTCTTGTTATAGATATCAACTAGAATACGCGTAAGGATCTGCGATCGCTCCGGTGCCCGTCAGTGGG
CAGAGCGCACATCGCCCACAGTCCCCGAGAAGTTGGGGGGAGGGGTCGGCAATTGAACGGGTGCCTAGAG
AAGGTGGCGCGGGGTAAACTGGGAAAGTGATGTCGTGTACTGGCTCCGCCTTTTTCCCGAGGGTGGGGGA
GAACCGTATATAAGTGCAGTAGTCGCCGTGAACGTTCTTTTTCGCAACGGGTTTGCCGCCAGAACACAGC
TGAAGCTTCGAGGGGCTCGCATCTCTCCTTCACGCGCCCGCCGCCCTACCTGAGGCCGCCATCCACGCCG
GTTGAGTCGCGTTCTGCCGCCTCCCGCCTGTGGTGCCTCCTGAACTGCGTCCGCCGTCTAGGTAAGTTTA
AAGCTCAGGTCGAGACCGGGCCTTTGTCCGGCGCTCCCTTGGAGCCTACCTAGACTCAGCCGGCTCTCCA
CGCTTTGCCTGACCCTGCTTGCTCAACTCTACGTCTTTGTTTCGTTTTCTGTTCTGCGCCGTTACAGATC
CAAGCTGTGACCGGCGCCTACTCTAGAGCTAGCGAATTCGCCGCCACCATGCCTAAGAAAAAGAGGAAGG
TGAGCGGCCGCTACCCATACGATGTTCCAGATTACGCTGGAGGTAGTGGCGGAAGTGGTGGGAGCGCGCC
CATCACGGCGTACGCCCAGCAGACGAGAGGCCTCCTAGGGTGTATAATCACCAGCCTGACTGGCCGGGAC
AAAAACCAAGTGGAGGGTGAGGTCCAGATCGTGTCAACTGCTACCCAAACCTTCCTGGCAACGTGCATCA
ATGGGGTATGCTGGGCAGTCTACCACGGGGCCGGAACGAGGACCATCGCATCACCCAAGGGTCCTGTCAT
CCAGATGTATACCAATGTGGACCAAGACCTTGTGGGCTGGCCCGCTCCTCAAGGTTCCCGCTCATTGACA
CCCTGTACCTGCGGCTCCTCGGACCTTTACCTGGTCACGAGGCACGCCGATGTCATTCCCGTGCGCCGGC
GAGGTGATAGCAGGGGTAGCCTGCTTTCGCCCCGGCCCATTTCCTACTTGAAAGGCTCCTCGGGGGGTCC
GCTGTTGTGCCCCGCGGGACACGCCGTGGGCCTATTCAGGGCCGCGGTGTGCACCCGTGGAGTGGCTAAA
GCGGTGGACTTTATCCCTGTGGAGAACCTAGAGACAACCATGAGATCCCCGGTGTTCACGGACAACTCCT
CTCCACCAGCAGTCACCCTGACGCACCCAATCACCAAAATCGATACCAAATACATCATGACATGCATGTC
GGCCGACCTGGAGGTCGTCACGAGCACCTGGGTGCTCGTTGGCGGCGTCCTGGCTGCTCTGGCCGCGTAT
TGCCTGTCAACAGGCTGCGTGGTCATAGTGGGCAGGATCGTCTTGTCCGGGAAGCCGGCAGGCAGTAGCG
GAAGCAGTATTATACCTGACAGGGAGGTTCTCTACCAGGAGTTCGAAGATGTCGTGCCATGCTCAATGGG
CGGATCCGGCGGATCTGGAGGTAGTGGTGGATCTGGAGGTTCTGGTGGCTCCGACAAGAAGTACAGCATC
GGCCTGGCCATCGGCACCAACTCTGTGGGCTGGGCCGTGATCACCGACGAGTACAAGGTGCCCAGCAAGA
AATTCAAGGTGCTGGGCAACACCGACCGGCACAGCATCAAGAAGAACCTGATCGGCGCCCTGCTGTTCGA
CAGCGGAGAAACAGCCGAGGCCACCCGGCTGAAGAGAACCGCCAGAAGAAGATACACCAGACGGAAGAAC
CGGATCTGCTATCTGCAAGAGATCTTCAGCAACGAGATGGCCAAGGTGGACGACAGCTTCTTCCACAGAC
TGGAAGAGTCCTTCCTGGTGGAAGAGGATAAGAAGCACGAGCGGCACCCCATCTTCGGCAACATCGTGGA
CGAGGTGGCCTACCACGAGAAGTACCCCACCATCTACCACCTGAGAAAGAAACTGGTGGACAGCACCGAC
AAGGCCGACCTGCGGCTGATCTATCTGGCCCTGGCCCACATGATCAAGTTCCGGGGCCACTTCCTGATCG
AGGGCGACCTGAACCCCGACAACAGCGACGTGGACAAGCTGTTCATCCAGCTGGTGCAGACCTACAACCA
GCTGTTCGAGGAAAACCCCATCAACGCCAGCGGCGTGGACGCCAAGGCCATCCTGTCTGCCAGACTGAGC
AAGAGCAGACGGCTGGAAAATCTGATCGCCCAGCTGCCCGGCGAGAAGAAGAATGGCCTGTTCGGCAACC
TGATTGCCCTGAGCCTGGGCCTGACCCCCAACTTCAAGAGCAACTTCGACCTGGCCGAGGATGCCAAACT
GCAGCTGAGCAAGGACACCTACGACGACGACCTGGACAACCTGCTGGCCCAGATCGGCGACCAGTACGCC
GACCTGTTTCTGGCCGCCAAGAACCTGTCCGACGCCATCCTGCTGAGCGACATCCTGAGAGTGAACACCG
AGATCACCAAGGCCCCCCTGAGCGCCTCTATGATCAAGAGATACGACGAGCACCACCAGGACCTGACCCT
GCTGAAAGCTCTCGTGCGGCAGCAGCTGCCTGAGAAGTACAAAGAGATTTTCTTCGACCAGAGCAAGAAC
GGCTACGCCGGCTACATCGATGGCGGAGCCAGCCAGGAAGAGTTCTACAAGTTCATCAAGCCCATCCTGG
AAAAGATGGACGGCACCGAGGAACTGCTCGTGAAGCTGAACAGAGAGGACCTGCTGCGGAAGCAGCGGAC
CTTCGACAACGGCAGCATCCCCCACCAGATCCACCTGGGAGAGCTGCACGCCATTCTGCGGCGGCAGGAA
GATTTTTACCCATTCCTGAAGGACAACCGGGAAAAGATCGAGAAGATCCTGACCTTCCGCATCCCCTACT
ACGTGGGCCCTCTGGCCAGGGGAAACAGCAGATTCGCCTGGATGACCAGAAAGAGCGAGGAAACCATCAC
CCCCTGGAACTTCGAGGAAGTGGTGGACAAGGGCGCCAGCGCCCAGAGCTTCATCGAGCGGATGACCAAC
TTCGATAAGAACCTGCCCAACGAGAAGGTGCTGCCCAAGCACAGCCTGCTGTACGAGTACTTCACCGTGT
ACAACGAGCTGACCAAAGTGAAATACGTGACCGAGGGAATGAGAAAGCCCGCCTTCCTGAGCGGCGAGCA
GAAAAAAGCCATCGTGGACCTGCTGTTCAAGACCAACCGGAAAGTGACCGTGAAGCAGCTGAAAGAGGAC
TACTTCAAGAAAATCGAGTGCTTCGACTCCGTGGAAATCTCCGGCGTGGAAGATCGGTTCAACGCCTCCC
TGGGCACATACCACGATCTGCTGAAAATTATCAAGGACAAGGACTTCCTGGACAATGAGGAAAACGAGGA
CATTCTGGAAGATATCGTGCTGACCCTGACACTGTTTGAGGACAGAGAGATGATCGAGGAACGGCTGAAA
ACCTATGCCCACCTGTTCGACGACAAAGTGATGAAGCAGCTGAAGCGGCGGAGATACACCGGCTGGGGCA
GGCTGAGCCGGAAGCTGATCAACGGCATCCGGGACAAGCAGTCCGGCAAGACAATCCTGGATTTCCTGAA
GTCCGACGGCTTCGCCAACAGAAACTTCATGCAGCTGATCCACGACGACAGCCTGACCTTTAAAGAGGAC
ATCCAGAAAGCCCAGGTGTCCGGCCAGGGCGATAGCCTGCACGAGCACATTGCCAATCTGGCCGGCAGCC
CCGCCATTAAGAAGGGCATCCTGCAGACAGTGAAGGTGGTGGACGAGCTCGTGAAAGTGATGGGCCGGCA
CAAGCCCGAGAACATCGTGATCGAAATGGCCAGAGAGAACCAGACCACCCAGAAGGGACAGAAGAACAGC
CGCGAGAGAATGAAGCGGATCGAAGAGGGCATCAAAGAGCTGGGCAGCCAGATCCTGAAAGAACACCCCG
TGGAAAACACCCAGCTGCAGAACGAGAAGCTGTACCTGTACTACCTGCAGAATGGGCGGGATATGTACGT
GGACCAGGAACTGGACATCAACCGGCTGTCCGACTACGATGTGGACGCTATCGTGCCTCAGAGCTTTCTG
AAGGACGACTCCATCGATAACAAAGTGCTGACTCGGAGCGACAAGAACCGGGGCAAGAGCGACAACGTGC
CCTCCGAAGAGGTCGTGAAGAAGATGAAGAACTACTGGCGCCAGCTGCTGAATGCCAAGCTGATTACCCA
GAGGAAGTTCGACAATCTGACCAAGGCCGAGAGAGGCGGCCTGAGCGAACTGGATAAGGCCGGCTTCATC
AAGAGACAGCTGGTGGAAACCCGGCAGATCACAAAGCACGTGGCACAGATCCTGGACTCCCGGATGAACA
CTAAGTACGACGAGAACGACAAACTGATCCGGGAAGTGAAAGTGATCACCCTGAAGTCCAAGCTGGTGTC
CGATTTCCGGAAGGATTTCCAGTTTTACAAAGTGCGCGAGATCAACAACTACCACCACGCCCACGACGCC
TACCTGAACGCCGTCGTGGGAACCGCCCTGATCAAAAAGTACCCTAAGCTGGAAAGCGAGTTCGTGTACG
GCGACTACAAGGTGTACGACGTGCGGAAGATGATCGCCAAGAGCGAGCAGGAAATCGGCAAGGCTACCGC
CAAGTACTTCTTCTACAGCAACATCATGAACTTTTTCAAGACCGAGATTACCCTGGCCAACGGCGAGATC
CGGAAGCGGCCTCTGATCGAGACAAACGGCGAAACAGGCGAGATCGTGTGGGATAAGGGCCGGGACTTTG
CCACCGTGCGGAAAGTGCTGTCTATGCCCCAAGTGAATATCGTGAAAAAGACCGAGGTGCAGACAGGCGG
CTTCAGCAAAGAGTCTATCCTGCCCAAGAGGAACAGCGACAAGCTGATCGCCAGAAAGAAGGACTGGGAC
CCTAAGAAGTACGGCGGCTTCGACAGCCCCACCGTGGCCTATTCTGTGCTGGTGGTGGCCAAAGTGGAAA
AGGGCAAGTCCAAGAAACTGAAGAGTGTGAAAGAGCTGCTGGGGATCACCATCATGGAAAGAAGCAGCTT
CGAGAAGAATCCCATCGACTTTCTGGAAGCCAAGGGCTACAAAGAAGTGAAAAAGGACCTGATCATCAAG
CTGCCTAAGTACTCCCTGTTCGAGCTGGAAAACGGCCGGAAGAGAATGCTGGCCTCTGCCGGCGAACTGC
AGAAGGGAAACGAACTGGCCCTGCCCTCCAAATATGTGAACTTCCTGTACCTGGCCAGCCACTATGAGAA
GCTGAAGGGCTCCCCCGAGGATAATGAGCAGAAACAGCTGTTTGTGGAACAGCACAAACACTACCTGGAC
GAGATCATCGAGCAGATCAGCGAGTTCTCCAAGAGAGTGATCCTGGCCGACGCTAATCTGGACAAGGTGC
TGAGCGCCTACAACAAGCACAGAGACAAGCCTATCAGAGAGCAGGCCGAGAATATCATCCACCTGTTTAC
CCTGACCAATCTGGGAGCCCCTGCCGCCTTCAAGTACTTTGACACCACCATCGACCGGAAGAGGTACACC
AGCACCAAAGAGGTGCTGGACGCCACCCTGATCCACCAGAGCATCACCGGCCTGTACGAGACACGGATCG
ACCTGTCTCAGCTGGGAGGCGACCCCAAGAAGAAGCGCAAGGTGCACCACCACCACCACCACGGAGGAGG
TGGAAGCGGAGGAGGAGGAAGCGGAGGAGGAGGTAGCTGGCGCGCCGTGTCTAAGGGCGAAGAGCTGATT
AAGGAGAACATGCACATGAAGCTGTACATGGAGGGCACCGTGAACAACCACCACTTCAAGTGCACATCCG
AGGGCGAAGGCAAGCCCTACGAGGGCACCCAGACCATGAGAATCAAGGTGGTCGAGGGCGGCCCTCTCCC
CTTCGCCTTCGACATCCTGGCTACCAGCTTCATGTACGGCAGCAGAACCTTCATCAACCACACCCAGGGC
ATCCCCGACTTCTTTAAGCAGTCCTTCCCTGAGGGCTTCACATGGGAGAGAGTCACCACATACGAAGACG
GGGGCGTGCTGACCGCTACCCAGGACACCAGCCTCCAGGACGGCTGCCTCATCTACAACGTCAAGATCAG
AGGGGTGAACTTCCCATCCAACGGCCCTGTGATGCAGAAGAAAACACTCGGCTGGGAGGCCAACACCGAG
ATGCTGTACCCCGCTGACGGCGGCCTGGAAGGCAGAACCGACATGGCCCTGAAGCTCGTGGGCGGGGGCC
ACCTGATCTGCAACTTCAAGACCACATACAGATCCAAGAAACCCGCTAAGAACCTCAAGATGCCCGGCGT
CTACTATGTGGACCACAGACTGGAAAGAATCAAGGAGGCCGACAAAGAGACCTACGTCGAGCAGCACGAG
GTGGCTGTGGCCAGATACTGCGACCTCCCTAGCAAACTGGGGCACAAACTTAATGGCATGGACGAGCTGT
ACAAGTTAATTAACGGAAGCGGAGCTACTAACTTCAGCCTGCTGAAGCAGGCTGGAGACGTGGAGGAGAA
CCCTGGACCTATGAGCGAGCTGATTAAGGAGAACATGCACATGAAGCTGTACATGGAGGGCACCGTGGAC
AACCATCACTTCAAGTGCACATCCGAGGGCGAAGGCAAGCCCTACGAGGGCACCCAGACCATGAGAATCA
AGGTGGTCGAGGGCGGCCCTCTCCCCTTCGCCTTCGACATCCTGGCTACTAGCTTCCTCTACGGCAGCAA
GACCTTCATCAACCACACCCAGGGCATCCCCGACTTCTTCAAGCAGTCCTTCCCTGAGGGCTTCACATGG
GAGAGAGTCACCACATACGAAGACGGGGGCGTGCTGACCGCTACCCAGGACACCAGCCTCCAGGACGGCT
GCCTCATCTACAACGTCAAGATCAGAGGGGTGAACTTCACATCCAACGGCCCTGTGATGCAGAAGAAAAC
ACTCGGCTGGGAGGCCTTCACCGAGACGCTGTACCCCGCTGACGGCGGCCTGGAAGGCAGAAACGACATG
GCCCTGAAGCTCGTGGGCGGGAGCCATCTGATCGCAAACATCAAGACCACATATAGATCCAAGAAACCCG
CTAAGAACCTCAAGATGCCTGGCGTCTACTATGTGGACTACAGACTGGAAAGAATCAAGGAGGCCAACAA
CGAGACCTACGTCGAGCAGCACGAGGTGGCAGTGGCCAGATACTGCGACCTCCCTAGCAAACTGGGGCAC
AAGCTTAATTAGACGCGTATTAACGACTGTGCCTTCTAGTTGCCAGCCATCTGTTGTTTGCCCCTCCCCC
GTGCCTTCCTTGACCCTGGAAGGTGCCACTCCCACTGTCCTTTCCTAATAAAATGAGGAAATTGCATCGC
ATTGTCTGAGTAGGTGTCATTCTATTCTGGGGGGTGGGGTGGGGCAGGACAGCAAGGGGGAGGATTGGGA
AGACAATAGCAGGCATGCTGGGGATGCGGTGGGCTCTATGGCCTCTGGCCTCGCACACATTCCACATCCA
CCGGTAGGCGCCAACCGGCTCCGTTCTTTGGTGGCCCCTTCGCGCCACCTTCTACTCCTCCCCTAGTCAG
GAAGTTCCCCCCCGCCCCGCAGCTCGCGTCGTGCAGGACGTGACAAATGGAAGTAGCACGTCTCACTAGT
CTCGTGCAGATGGACAGCACCGCTGAGCAATGGAAGCGGGTAGGCCTTTGGGGCAGCGGCCAATAGCAGC
TTTGCTCCTTCGCTTTCTGGGCTCAGAGGCTGGGAAGGGGTGGGTCCGGGGGCGGGCTCAGGGGCGGGGC
GGGCGCCCGAAGGTCCTCCGGAGGCCCGGCATTCTGCACGCTTCAAAAGCGCACGTCTGCCGCGCTGTTC
TCCTCTTCCTCATCTCCGGGCCTTTCGACCTGCAATGGCCAAGCCTTTGTCTCAAGAAGAATCCACCCTC
ATTGAAAGAGCAACGGCTACAATCAACAGCATCCCCATCTCTGAAGACTACAGCGTCGCCAGCGCAGCTC
TCTCTAGCGACGGCCGCATCTTCACTGGTGTCAATGTATATCATTTTACTGGGGGACCTTGTGCAGAACT
CGTGGTGCTGGGCACTGCTGCTGCTGCGGCAGCTGGCAACCTGACTTGTATCGTCGCGATCGGAAATGAG
AACAGGGGCATCTTGAGCCCCTGCGGACGGTGCCGACAGGTGCTTCTCGATCTGCATCCTGGGATCAAAG
CCATAGTGAAGGACAGTGATGGACAGCCGACGGCAGTTGGGATTCGTGAATTGCTGCCCTCTGGTTATGT
GTGGGAGGGCTAAAATCAACCTCTGGATTACAAAATTTGTGAAAGATTGACTGGTATTCTTAACTATGTT
GCTCCTTTTACGCTATGTGGATACGCTGCTTTAATGCCTTTGTATCATGCTATTGCTTCCCGTATGGCTT
TCATTTTCTCCTCCTTGTATAAATCCTGGTTGCTGTCTCTTTATGAGGAGTTGTGGCCCGTTGTCAGGCA
ACGTGGCGTGGTGTGCACTGTGTTTGCTGACGCAACCCCCACTGGTTGGGGCATTGCCACCACCTGTCAG
CTCCTTTCCGGGACTTTCGCTTTCCCCCTCCCTATTGCCACGGCGGAACTCATCGCCGCCTGCCTTGCCC
GCTGCTGGACAGGGGCTCGGCTGTTGGGCACTGACAATTCCGTGGTGTTGTCGGGGAAATCATCGTCCTT
TCCTTGGCTGCTCGCCTGTGTTGCCACCTGGATTCTGCGCGGGACGTCCTTCTGCTACGTCCCTTCGGCC
CTCAATCCAGCGGACCTTCCTTCCCGCGGCCTGCTGCCGGCTCTGCGGCCTCTTCCGCGTCTCCGCCTTC
GCCCTCAGACGAGTCGGATCTCCCTTTGGGCCGCCTCCCCGCCGGTACCTAAAAGTTTTGTTACTTTATA
GAAGAAATTTTGAGTTTTTGTTTTTTTTTAATAAATAAATAAACATAAATAAATTGTTTGTTGAATTTAT
TATTAGTATGTAAGTGTAAATATAATAAAACTTAATATCTATTCAAATTAATAAATAAACCTCGATATAC
AGACCGATAAAACACATGCGTCAATTTTACGCATGATTATCTTTAACGTACGTCACAATATGATTATCTT
TCTAGGGTTAATCTAGTATTAATCCAGCTTTTGTTCCCTTTAGTGAGGGTTAATTGCGCGCTTGGCGTAA
TCATGGTCATAGCTGTTTCCTGTGTGAAATTGTTATCCGCTCACAATTCCACACAACATACGAGCCGGAA
GCATAAAGTGTAAAGCCTGGGGTGCCTAATGAGTGAGCTAACTCACATTAATTGCGTTGCGCTCACTGCC
CGCTTTCCAGTCGGGAAACCTGTCGTGCCAGCTGCATTAATGAATCGGCCAACGCGCGGGGAGAGGCGGT
TTGCGTATTGGGCGCTCTTCCGCTTCCTCGCTCACTGACTCGCTGCGCTCGGTCGTTCGGCTGCGGCGAG
CGGTATCAGCTCACTCAAAGGCGGTAATACGGTTATCCACAGAATCAGGGGATAACGCAGGAAAGAACAT
GTGAGCAAAAGGCCAGCAAAAGGCCAGGAACCGTAAAAAGGCCGCGTTGCTGGCGTTTTTCCATAGGCTC
CGCCCCCCTGACGAGCATCACAAAAATCGACGCTCAAGTCAGAGGTGGCGAAACCCGACAGGACTATAAA
GATACCAGGCGTTTCCCCCTGGAAGCTCCCTCGTGCGCTCTCCTGTTCCGACCCTGCCGCTTACCGGATA
CCTGTCCGCCTTTCTCCCTTCGGGAAGCGTGGCGCTTTCTCATAGCTCACGCTGTAGGTATCTCAGTTCG
GTGTAGGTCGTTCGCTCCAAGCTGGGCTGTGTGCACGAACCCCCCGTTCAGCCCGACCGCTGCGCCTTAT
CCGGTAACTATCGTCTTGAGTCCAACCCGGTAAGACACGACTTATCGCCACTGGCAGCAGCCACTGGTAA
CAGGATTAGCAGAGCGAGGTATGTAGGCGGTGCTACAGAGTTCTTGAAGTGGTGGCCTAACTACGGCTAC
ACTAGAAGAACAGTATTTGGTATCTGCGCTCTGCTGAAGCCAGTTACCTTCGGAAAAAGAGTTGGTAGCT
CTTGATCCGGCAAACAAACCACCGCTGGTAGCGGTGGTTTTTTTGTTTGCAAGCAGCAGATTACGCGCAG
AAAAAAAGGATCTCAAGAAGATCCTTTGATCTTTTCTACGGGGTCTGACGCTCAGTGGAACGAAAACTCA
CGTTAAGGGATTTTGGTCATGAGATTATCAAAAAGGATCTTCACCTAGATCCTTTTAAATTAAAAATGAA
GTTTTAAATCAATCTAAAGTATATATGAGTAAACTTGGTCTGACAGTTACCAATGCTTAATCAGTGAGGC
ACCTATCTCAGCGATCTGTCTATTTCGTTCATCCATAGTTGCCTGACTCCCCGTCGTGTAGATAACTACG
ATACGGGAGGGCTTACCATCTGGCCCCAGTGCTGCAATGATACCGCGAGACCCACGCTCACCGGCTCCAG
ATTTATCAGCAATAAACCAGCCAGCCGGAAGGGCCGAGCGCAGAAGTG
